Addgene plasmid #161614: pAAV-hSyn-miRFP-6xFLAG
Purpose: Cell morphology marker construct. Contains a near infrared fluorescent protein miRFP and six FLAG tags.
Depositing lab: Edward Boyden. Depositing organization: Massachusetts Institute of Technology. Publication: Spatial Multiplexing of Fluorescent Reporters for Imaging Signaling Network Dynamics. Linghu C, Johnson SL, Valdes PA, Shemesh OA, Park WM, Park D, Piatkevich KD, Wassie AT, Liu Y, An B, Barnes SA, Celiker OT, Yao CC, Yu CJ, Wang R, Adamala KP, Bear MF, Keating AE, Boyden ES. Cell. 2020 Nov 17. pii: S0092-8674(20)31399-4. doi: 10.1016/j.cell.2020.10.035. PubMed 33232692.
Backbone
  Vector backbone: pAAV-hSyn
  Backbone manufacturer: Stratagene
  Backbone size w/o insert (bp): 4496
  Vector type: Mammalian Expression, AAV
Growth in bacteria
  Bacterial resistance: Ampicillin, 100 μg/mL
  Growth temperature: 37°C
  Growth strain: NEB Stable
  Copy number: High Copy
Gene/Insert
  Gene/Insert name: miRFP-6xFLAG (alt names: 3xFLAG-miRFP-3xFLAG; smiRFP_FLAG)
  Species: Synthetic
  Insert size (bp): 1131
  Mutation: N/A
  Promoter: Human synapsin 1 promoter
  Cloning method: Gibson Cloning
  Sequencing primers: 5′ GCACGGGCGCGACCATCTGC; 3′ WPRE-R
Terms and licenses: Academic/Nonprofit Terms; Industry Terms: Not Available to Industry
Depositor comments: The fluorescence of miRFP will be quenched after formaldehyde fixation. The pAAV-hSyn backbone contains WHP Posttranscriptional Response Element (WPRE) at 3'-UTR. 5' cloning site: EcoRI (not destroyed), 3' cloning site: HindIII (not destroyed).
How to cite: pAAV-hSyn-miRFP-6xFLAG was a gift from Edward Boyden (Addgene plasmid # 161614 ; http://n2t.net/addgene:161614 ; RRID:Addgene_161614)
