[The description below was written by a language model from this plasmid's Addgene catalogue record and pLannotate feature annotations shown in this document.]
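Description:
pAAV-hSyn-miRFP-6xFLAG is an adeno-associated virus transfer plasmid built on the pAAV-hSyn backbone for neuron-targeted mammalian expression. In bacteria it is maintained as a high-copy plasmid through a ColE1/pUC-type origin and selected with ampicillin via the β-lactamase gene. An f1 phage origin is also present. The expression cassette lies between AAV2 inverted terminal repeats, which allow the intervening DNA to be packaged into recombinant AAV particles when helper functions are supplied. The automated annotation detects the ITRs only as fragments, particularly on the 5′ side. The recombination-limiting growth strain listed in the record fits the known instability of these repeats.

The payload is a synthetic open reading frame of about 1.1 kb encoding miRFP, a monomeric near-infrared fluorescent protein derived from a Rhodopseudomonas palustris bacteriophytochrome that needs biliverdin as its chromophore. It is flanked by three FLAG epitope tags on each side, six in total. Transcription is driven by the human synapsin 1 promoter, which restricts expression to neurons. A synthetic poly(A) signal and a transcriptional pause site sit upstream of the promoter, presumably to insulate it from read-through. Downstream, a WPRE in the 3′ UTR enhances transcript stability and expression, followed by the bovine growth hormone polyadenylation signal. A few very short annotated hits, such as the PDGFRβ transmembrane, chicken β-actin promoter, lacZα, bom and rop fragments, look like backbone remnants or chance matches rather than functional parts.

The construct serves as a cell morphology marker, filling neurons with a far-red signal for live imaging alongside other reporters. The depositor notes that miRFP fluorescence is quenched by formaldehyde fixation. The FLAG tags provide an epitope by which the protein could be detected with antibodies in fixed samples.
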