Features (pLannotate 1.2.2; 20 found; start..end, strand, type, name):
     69..96      +  repeat_region  AAV2 ITR (fragment): inverted terminal repeat of adeno-associated virus serotype 2 inverted
    125..152     +  repeat_region  AAV2 ITR (fragment): inverted terminal repeat of adeno-associated virus serotype 2 inverted
    243..291     +  polyA_signal   poly(A) signal: synthetic polyadenylation signal
    305..396     +  misc_feature   pause site: RNA polymerase II transcriptional pause signal from the human α2 globin gene
    432..879     +  promoter       hSyn promoter: human synapsin I promoter; confers neuron-specific expression (Kügler et al., 2003)
    896..913     +  CDS            5xFLAG (fragment): five tandem FLAG® epitope tags
    990..1928    +  CDS            miRFP: miRFP is a basic (constitutively fluorescent) near ir fluorescent protein published in 2018, derived from Rhodopseudomonas palustris. It has low acid sensitivity. It requires the cofactor biliverdin for fluorescence.
   1953..1973    -  CDS            PDGFRβ TM domain (fragment): transmembrane domain from platelet derived growth factor receptor beta
   1998..2021    +  CDS            3xFLAG (fragment): three tandem FLAG® epitope tags, followed by an enterokinase cleavage site
   2037..2625    +  misc_feature   WPRE: woodchuck hepatitis virus posttranscriptional regulatory element
   2664..2871    +  polyA_signal   bGH poly(A) signal: bovine growth hormone polyadenylation signal
   2880..3009    +  repeat_region  AAV2 ITR (fragment): inverted terminal repeat of adeno-associated virus serotype 2 inverted
   3020..3041    -  promoter       chicken β-actin promoter (fragment): contains a 21-bp deletion relative to the standard chicken β-actin promoter
   3048..3114    +  CDS            lacZα (fragment): LacZα fragment of β-galactosidase; lacZ fragment
   3118..3546    +  rep_origin     f1 ori (sequence partly withheld): f1 bacteriophage origin of replication; arrow indicates direction of (+) strand synthesis
   3574..3673    -  misc_feature   bom (fragment): basis of mobility region from pBR322
   3775..3810    -  CDS            rop (fragment): Rop protein, which maintains plasmids at low copy number; rop
   3905..4009    +  promoter       AmpR promoter: bla
   4010..4870    +  CDS            AmpR: β-lactamase; bla; confers resistance to ampicillin, carbenicillin, and related antibiotics
   5041..5629    +  rep_origin     ori: high-copy-number ColE1/pMB1/pBR322/pUC origin of replication
>Addgene plasmid #161614 | pAAV-hSyn-miRFP-6xFLAG | addgene full sequence | sequence record 316521 | Addgene NGS result
CCAGCAACGCGGCCTTTTTACGGTTCCTGGCCTTTTGCTGGCCTTTTGCTCACATGTCCTGCAGGCAGCT
GCGCGCTCGCTCGCTCACTGAGGCCGCCCGGGCGTCGGGCGACCTTTGGTCGCCCGGCCTCAGTGAGCGA
GCGAGCGCGCAGAGAGGGAGTGGCCAACTCCATCACTAGGGGTTCCTGCGGCCGCACGCGTTCTAGAAAT
ATTAAGGTACGGGAGGTACTTGGAGCGGCCGCAATAAAATATCTTTATTTTCATTACATCTGTGTGTTGG
TTTTTTGTGTGAATCGATAGTACTAACATACGCTCTCCATCAAAACAAAACGAAACAAAACAAACTAGCA
AAATAGGCTGTCCCCAGTGCAAGTGCAGGTGCCAGAACATTTCTCTATTCTAGACTCGAGCTGCAGAGGG
CCCTGCGTATGAGTGCAAGTGGGTTTTAGGACCAGGATGAGGCGGGGTGGGGGTGCCTACCTGACGACCG
ACCCCGACCCACTGGACAAGCACCCAACCCCCATTCCCCAAATTGCGCATCCCCTATCAGAGAGGGGGAG
GGGAAACAGGATGCGGCGAGGCGCGTGCGCACTGCCAGCTTCAGCACCGCGGACAGTGCCTTCGCCCCCG
CCTGGCGGCGCGCGCCACCGCCGCCTCAGCACTGAAGGCGCGCTGACGTCACTCGCCGGTCCCCCGCAAA
CTCCCCTTCCCGGCCACCTTGGTCGCGTCCGCGCCGCCGCCGGCCCAGCCGGACCGCACCACGCGAGGCG
CGAGATAGGGGGGCACGGGCGCGACCATCTGCGCTGCGGCGCCGGCGACTCAGCGCTGCCTCAGTCTGCG
GTGGGCAGCGGAGGAGTCGTGTCGTGCCTGAGAGCGCAGTCGAATTCGCCACCATGGATTACAAAGATGA
CGATGACAAAGGCGACTACAAGGACGATGACGACAAAGGAGACTACAAGGATGATGACGACAAAGGTGGA
GGAGGAGGTATGGTCGCAGGACACGCAAGTGGAAGCCCCGACTTTGGAACCGCCGATCCGAGCGACTGTG
AGAGAGAAGAAATCCATCTGGCCGGATCCATCCAGCCACACGGAACACTGCTGGTGGTCTCCGAGCCTGA
CCATAGAATCATTCAGGCATCTGCCAACGCCGCTGAATTCCTGAATCTGGGAAGTGTGCTGGGAGTCCCC
CTGGCTGAGATCGACGGGGATCTGCTGATCAAGATTCTGCCCCACCTGGACCCTACCGCAGAAGGAATGC
CAGTGGCCGTCAGGTGCCGCATTGGAAACCCCTCCACAGAGTACGATGGACTGATGCATCGACCACCTGA
AGGAGGACTGATCATTGAGCTGGAACGGGCTGGGCCACCCATTGATCTGAGCGGAACACTGGCTCCCGCA
CTGGAGCGAATTCGAACTGCAGGATCCCTGAGGGCTCTGTGCGACGATACTGCACTGCTGTTCCAGCAGT
GTACCGGCTACGACCGAGTGATGGTCTATCGGTTCGATGAACAGGGGCACGGAGAGGTGTATTCAGAAAT
ACATGTGACTGGACTGGAGAGCTACTTTGGCAACAGGTATCCTAGCTCCCTCGTGCCACAGATGGCCCGG
AGACTGTACGAAAGACAGAGGGTGCGCGTCCTGGTGGATGTCTCTTATCAGCCTGTGCCACTGGAGCCAA
GACTGAGTCCCCTGACTGGCAGGGACCTGGATATGTCAGGGTGTTTTCTGCGCTCTATGAGTCCTACTCA
CCTGCAGTTCCTGAAGAATATGGGCGTGCGGGCAACACTGGTGGTCAGCCTGGTGGTCGGAGGCAAACTG
TGGGGGCTGGTGATCTGCCACCATTATCTGCCACGCTTCATCCATTTTGAGCTGCGAGCAATTTGTGAGC
TGCTGGCCGAAGCTATCGCAACCCGCATTACAGCCCTGGGAGGTGGAGGAGGAGATTACAAAGATGATGA
TGATAAGGGAGATTACAAGGATGATGACGATAAGGGAGACTACAAGGATGATGATGACAAGTAAAAGCTT
ATCGATAATCAACCTCTGGATTACAAAATTTGTGAAAGATTGACTGGTATTCTTAACTATGTTGCTCCTT
TTACGCTATGTGGATACGCTGCTTTAATGCCTTTGTATCATGCTATTGCTTCCCGTATGGCTTTCATTTT
CTCCTCCTTGTATAAATCCTGGTTGCTGTCTCTTTATGAGGAGTTGTGGCCCGTTGTCAGGCAACGTGGC
GTGGTGTGCACTGTGTTTGCTGACGCAACCCCCACTGGTTGGGGCATTGCCACCACCTGTCAGCTCCTTT
CCGGGACTTTCGCTTTCCCCCTCCCTATTGCCACGGCGGAACTCATCGCCGCCTGCCTTGCCCGCTGCTG
GACAGGGGCTCGGCTGTTGGGCACTGACAATTCCGTGGTGTTGTCGGGGAAATCATCGTCCTTTCCTTGG
CTGCTCGCCTGTGTTGCCACCTGGATTCTGCGCGGGACGCCCTTCTGCTACGTCCCTTCGGCCCTCAATC
CAGCGGACCTTCCTTCCCGCGGCCTGCTGCCGGCTCTGCGGCCTCTTCCGCGTCTTCGCCTTCGCCCTCA
GACGAGTCGGATCTCCCTTTGGGCCGCCTCCCCGCATCGATACCGTCGACTAGAGCTCGCTGATCAGCCT
CGACTGTGCCTTCTAGTTGCCAGCCATCTGTTGTTTGCCCCTCCCCCGTGCCTTCCTTGACCCTGGAAGG
TGCCACTCCCACTGTCCTTTCCTAATAAAATGAGGAAATTGCATCGCATTGTCTGAGTAGGTGTCATTCT
ATTCTGGGGGGTGGGGTGGGGCAGGACAGCAAGGGGGAGGATTGGGAAGACAATAGCAGGCATGCTGGGG
AGAGATCTGAGGAACCCCTAGTGATGGAGTTGGCCACTCCCTCTCTGCGCGCTCGCTCGCTCACTGAGGC
CGGGCGACCAAAGGTCGCCCGACGCCCGGGCTTTGCCCGGGCGGCCTCAGTGAGCGAGCGAGCGCGCAGA
GAGGGAGTGGCCCCCCCCCCCCCCCCCCCCCTGCAGCCTGGCGTAATAGCGAAGAGGCCCGCACCGATCG
CCCTTCCCAACAGTTGCGCAGCCTGAATGGCGAATGG
[124 nt withheld, positions 3118-3241]
C
[91 nt withheld, positions 3243-3333]
A
[49 nt withheld, positions 3335-3383]
CCTTTGACGTTGGAGTCCACGTTCTTT
[37 nt withheld, positions 3411-3447]
ACCCTATCTCGGTCTATTCTTTTGATTTATAAGGGATTTTGCCGATTTCGGCCTATTGGTTAAAAAATGA
GCTGATTTAACAAAAATTTAACGCGAATTTTAACAAAATATTAACGCTTACAATTTCCTGATGCGGTATT
TTCTCCTTACGCATCTGTGCGGTATTTCACACCGCATATGGTGCACTCTCAGTACAATCTGCTCTGATGC
CGCATAGTTAAGCCAGCCCCGACACCCGCCAACACCCGCTGACGCGCCCTGACGGGCTTGTCTGCTCCCG
GCATCCGCTTACAGACAAGCTGTGACCGTCTCCGGGAGCTGCATGTGTCAGAGGTTTTCACCGTCATCAC
CGAAACGCGCGAGACGAAAGGGCCTCGTGATACGCCTATTTTTATAGGTTAATGTCATGATAATAATGGT
TTCTTAGACGTCAGGTGGCACTTTTCGGGGAAATGTGCGCGGAACCCCTATTTGTTTATTTTTCTAAATA
CATTCAAATATGTATCCGCTCATGAGACAATAACCCTGATAAATGCTTCAATAATATTGAAAAAGGAAGA
GTATGAGTATTCAACATTTCCGTGTCGCCCTTATTCCCTTTTTTGCGGCATTTTGCCTTCCTGTTTTTGC
TCACCCAGAAACGCTGGTGAAAGTAAAAGATGCTGAAGATCAGTTGGGTGCACGAGTGGGTTACATCGAA
CTGGATCTCAACAGCGGTAAGATCCTTGAGAGTTTTCGCCCCGAAGAACGTTTTCCAATGATGAGCACTT
TTAAAGTTCTGCTATGTGGCGCGGTATTATCCCGTATTGACGCCGGGCAAGAGCAACTCGGTCGCCGCAT
ACACTATTCTCAGAATGACTTGGTTGAGTACTCACCAGTCACAGAAAAGCATCTTACGGATGGCATGACA
GTAAGAGAATTATGCAGTGCTGCCATAACCATGAGTGATAACACTGCGGCCAACTTACTTCTGACAACGA
TCGGAGGACCGAAGGAGCTAACCGCTTTTTTGCACAACATGGGGGATCATGTAACTCGCCTTGATCGTTG
GGAACCGGAGCTGAATGAAGCCATACCAAACGACGAGCGTGACACCACGATGCCTGTAGCAATGGCAACA
ACGTTGCGCAAACTATTAACTGGCGAACTACTTACTCTAGCTTCCCGGCAACAATTAATAGACTGGATGG
AGGCGGATAAAGTTGCAGGACCACTTCTGCGCTCGGCCCTTCCGGCTGGCTGGTTTATTGCTGATAAATC
TGGAGCCGGTGAGCGTGGGTCTCGCGGTATCATTGCAGCACTGGGGCCAGATGGTAAGCCCTCCCGTATC
GTAGTTATCTACACGACGGGGAGTCAGGCAACTATGGATGAACGAAATAGACAGATCGCTGAGATAGGTG
CCTCACTGATTAAGCATTGGTAACTGTCAGACCAAGTTTACTCATATATACTTTAGATTGATTTAAAACT
TCATTTTTAATTTAAAAGGATCTAGGTGAAGATCCTTTTTGATAATCTCATGACCAAAATCCCTTAACGT
GAGTTTTCGTTCCACTGAGCGTCAGACCCCGTAGAAAAGATCAAAGGATCTTCTTGAGATCCTTTTTTTC
TGCGCGTAATCTGCTGCTTGCAAACAAAAAAACCACCGCTACCAGCGGTGGTTTGTTTGCCGGATCAAGA
GCTACCAACTCTTTTTCCGAAGGTAACTGGCTTCAGCAGAGCGCAGATACCAAATACTGTTCTTCTAGTG
TAGCCGTAGTTAGGCCACCACTTCAAGAACTCTGTAGCACCGCCTACATACCTCGCTCTGCTAATCCTGT
TACCAGTGGCTGCTGCCAGTGGCGATAAGTCGTGTCTTACCGGGTTGGACTCAAGACGATAGTTACCGGA
TAAGGCGCAGCGGTCGGGCTGAACGGGGGGTTCGTGCACACAGCCCAGCTTGGAGCGAACGACCTACACC
GAACTGAGATACCTACAGCGTGAGCTATGAGAAAGCGCCACGCTTCCCGAAGGGAGAAAGGCGGACAGGT
ATCCGGTAAGCGGCAGGGTCGGAACAGGAGAGCGCACGAGGGAGCTTCCAGGGGGAAACGCCTGGTATCT
TTATAGTCCTGTCGGGTTTCGCCACCTCTGACTTGAGCGTCGATTTTTGTGATGCTCGTCAGGGGGGCGG
AGCCTATGGAAAAACG
