>Addgene plasmid #161614 | pAAV-hSyn-miRFP-6xFLAG | depositor partial sequence | sequence record 313303 | miRFP-6xFLAG
ATGGATTACAAAGATGACGATGACAAAGGCGACTACAAGGACGATGACGACAAAGGAGACTACAAGGATG
ATGACGACAAAGGTGGAGGAGGAGGTATGGTCGCAGGACACGCAAGTGGAAGCCCCGACTTTGGAACCGC
CGATCCGAGCGACTGTGAGAGAGAAGAAATCCATCTGGCCGGATCCATCCAGCCACACGGAACACTGCTG
GTGGTCTCCGAGCCTGACCATAGAATCATTCAGGCATCTGCCAACGCCGCTGAATTCCTGAATCTGGGAA
GTGTGCTGGGAGTCCCCCTGGCTGAGATCGACGGGGATCTGCTGATCAAGATTCTGCCCCACCTGGACCC
TACCGCAGAAGGAATGCCAGTGGCCGTCAGGTGCCGCATTGGAAACCCCTCCACAGAGTACGATGGACTG
ATGCATCGACCACCTGAAGGAGGACTGATCATTGAGCTGGAACGGGCTGGGCCACCCATTGATCTGAGCG
GAACACTGGCTCCCGCACTGGAGCGAATTCGAACTGCAGGATCCCTGAGGGCTCTGTGCGACGATACTGC
ACTGCTGTTCCAGCAGTGTACCGGCTACGACCGAGTGATGGTCTATCGGTTCGATGAACAGGGGCACGGA
GAGGTGTATTCAGAAATACATGTGACTGGACTGGAGAGCTACTTTGGCAACAGGTATCCTAGCTCCCTCG
TGCCACAGATGGCCCGGAGACTGTACGAAAGACAGAGGGTGCGCGTCCTGGTGGATGTCTCTTATCAGCC
TGTGCCACTGGAGCCAAGACTGAGTCCCCTGACTGGCAGGGACCTGGATATGTCAGGGTGTTTTCTGCGC
TCTATGAGTCCTACTCACCTGCAGTTCCTGAAGAATATGGGCGTGCGGGCAACACTGGTGGTCAGCCTGG
TGGTCGGAGGCAAACTGTGGGGGCTGGTGATCTGCCACCATTATCTGCCACGCTTCATCCATTTTGAGCT
GCGAGCAATTTGTGAGCTGCTGGCCGAAGCTATCGCAACCCGCATTACAGCCCTGGGAGGTGGAGGAGGA
GATTACAAAGATGATGATGATAAGGGAGATTACAAGGATGATGACGATAAGGGAGACTACAAGGATGATG
ATGACAAGTAA
